Addgene plasmid #182124: 1N/2CxNLS-cMyc-NLP-cMyc LbaCas12a
Purpose: pET21a protein expression vector for 1N/2CxNLS-cMyc-NLP-cMyc LbaCas12a in bacteria
Depositing lab: Scot Wolfe. Depositing organization: University of Massachusetts, Worcester. Publication: Optimization of Nuclear Localization Signal Composition Improves CRISPR-Cas12a Editing Rates in Human Primary Cells. Luk K, Liu P, Zeng J, Wang Y, Maitland SA, Idrizi F, Ponnienselvan K, Iyer S, Zhu LJ, Luban J, Bauer DE, Wolfe SA. GEN Biotechnol. 2022 Jun;1(3):271-284. doi: 10.1089/genbio.2022.0003. Epub 2022 Jun 14. PubMed 38405215.
Backbone
  Vector backbone: pET21a
  Backbone manufacturer: EMD Biosciences
  Backbone size w/o insert (bp): 5343
  Total vector size (bp): 9258
  Vector type: Bacterial Expression
Growth in bacteria
  Bacterial resistance: Ampicillin, 100 μg/mL
  Growth temperature: 37°C
  Growth strain: DH5alpha
  Copy number: High Copy
Gene/Insert
  Gene/Insert name: 1N/2CxNLS-cMyc-NLP-cMyc LbaCas12a (alt name: 1N/2CxNLS LbaCas12a)
  Species: Lachnospiraceae
  Insert size (bp): 3912
  Promoter: T7
  Tag / fusion protein: 6xHis (C terminal on insert)
  Cloning method: Gibson Cloning
  Sequencing primers: 5′ T7; 3′ T7 Terminator
Terms and licenses: Academic/Nonprofit Terms; Industry Terms: Not Available to Industry
How to cite: 1N/2CxNLS-cMyc-NLP-cMyc LbaCas12a was a gift from Scot Wolfe (Addgene plasmid # 182124 ; http://n2t.net/addgene:182124 ; RRID:Addgene_182124)
