[The description below was written by a language model from this plasmid's Addgene catalogue record and pLannotate feature annotations shown in this document.]
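Description:
1N/2CxNLS-cMyc-NLP-cMyc LbaCas12a is a bacterial protein expression plasmid of about 9.3 kb, built on the pET21a backbone, for producing a nuclear-localization-signal-modified Cas12a (Cpf1) nuclease from Lachnospiraceae bacterium in E. coli. It replicates from a ColE1/pBR322-type origin and is selected with ampicillin through the β-lactamase gene. The backbone also carries the bom and rop elements, an f1 phage origin and short remnants of a tetracycline resistance gene. The catalogue lists the plasmid as high copy, although rop normally moderates copy number.

The roughly 3.9 kb insert, assembled by Gibson cloning, sits under a T7 promoter with an adjacent lac operator and the T7 gene 10 ribosome binding site, and is followed by the T7 terminator. The plasmid-encoded lacI repressor holds expression off until IPTG induction in a host that supplies T7 RNA polymerase. As the name indicates, the nuclease carries one NLS at its N terminus and two at its C terminus, in the order c-Myc NLS, then nucleoplasmin and c-Myc NLSs, ending in a C-terminal 6xHis tag for affinity purification. The automated annotation identifies the LbCpf1 coding sequence, the bipartite nucleoplasmin NLS immediately downstream, a 3xHA epitope block not mentioned in the catalogue entry, and a His-tag fragment. It does not call the c-Myc NLS elements, which probably lie in the unannotated stretches flanking these features.

The associated publication concerns optimizing NLS composition to raise Cas12a editing rates in human primary cells, so the purified protein is presumably intended for genome editing in such cells. The record does not state the delivery format.
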