Features (pLannotate 1.2.2; 21 found; start..end, strand, type, name):
    184..202     +  promoter       T7 promoter: promoter for bacteriophage T7 RNA polymerase
    203..227     +  protein_bind   lac operator: The lac repressor binds to the lac operator to inhibit transcription in E. coli. This inhibition can be relieved by adding lactose or isopropyl-β-D-thiogalactopyranoside (IPTG). lac repressor encoded by lacI
    242..264     +  RBS            RBS: efficient ribosome binding site from bacteriophage T7 gene 10 (Olins and Rangwala, 1989)
    320..4000    +  CDS            LbCpf1: CRISPR-associated protein from Lachnospiraceae bacterium ND2006 (Zetsche et al., 2015)
   4001..4048    +  CDS            nucleoplasmin NLS: bipartite nuclear localization signal from nucleoplasmin
   4055..4135    +  CDS            3xHA: three tandem HA epitope tags
   4169..4186    +  CDS            9xHis (fragment): 9xHis affinity tag
   4196..4245    +  CDS            SET1 (fragment): solubility-enhancement tag derived from T7 phage gene 10B
   4253..4300    +  terminator     T7 terminator: transcription terminator for bacteriophage T7 RNA polymerase
   4337..4765    +  rep_origin     f1 ori (sequence partly withheld): f1 bacteriophage origin of replication; arrow indicates direction of (+) strand synthesis
   4818..4922    +  promoter       AmpR promoter: bla
   4923..5783    +  CDS            AmpR: β-lactamase; bla; confers resistance to ampicillin, carbenicillin, and related antibiotics
   5954..6542    +  rep_origin     ori: high-copy-number ColE1/pMB1/pBR322/pUC origin of replication
   6728..6867    -  misc_feature   bom: basis of mobility region from pBR322
   6969..7160    -  CDS            rop: Rop protein, which maintains plasmids at low copy number; rop
   7177..7557    +  CDS            YPB1_ECOLX: Protein predicted: Swiss-Prot protein existence level 4. From Escherichia coli.
   7629..7920    -  CDS            TcR (fragment): tetracycline efflux protein; tet; confers resistance to tetracycline
   7935..7956    -  protein_bind   CAP binding site: CAP binding activates transcription in the presence of cAMP. E. coli catabolite activator protein
   7969..9051    -  CDS            lacI: lac repressor; lacI; The lac repressor binds to the lac operator to inhibit transcription in E. coli. This inhibition can be relieved by adding lactose or isopropyl-β-D-thiogalactopyranoside (IPTG).
   9052..9129    -  promoter       lacI promoter: lacI
   9137..162     -  CDS            TcR (fragment) (across the origin): tetracycline efflux protein; tet; confers resistance to tetracycline
>Addgene plasmid #182124 | 1N/2CxNLS-cMyc-NLP-cMyc LbaCas12a | addgene full sequence | sequence record 372764 | Addgene NGS Result
CCGGCCACGGGGCCTGCCACCATACCCACGCCGAAACAAGCGCTCATGAGCCCGAAGTGGCGAGCCCGAT
CTTCCCCATCGGTGATGTCGGCGATATAGGCGCCAGCAACCGCACCTGTGGCGCCGGTGATGCCGGCCAC
GATGCGTCCGGCGTAGAGGATCGAGATCTCGATCCCGCGAAATTAATACGACTCACTATAGGGGAATTGT
GAGCGGATAACAATTCCCCTCTAGAAATAATTTTGTTTAACTTTAAGAAGGAGATATACATATGCCCGCC
GCCAAGCGCGTGAAGCTGGACGGCGGTAGCGGCGGAGGCAGCAAGCTGGAGAAGTTTACAAACTGCTACT
CCCTGTCTAAGACCCTGAGGTTCAAGGCCATCCCTGTGGGCAAGACCCAGGAGAACATCGACAATAAGCG
GCTGCTGGTGGAGGACGAGAAGAGAGCCGAGGATTATAAGGGCGTGAAGAAGCTGCTGGATCGCTACTAT
CTGTCTTTTATCAACGACGTGCTGCACAGCATCAAGCTGAAGAATCTGAACAATTACATCAGCCTGTTCC
GGAAGAAAACCAGAACCGAGAAGGAGAATAAGGAGCTGGAGAACCTGGAGATCAATCTGCGGAAGGAGAT
CGCCAAGGCCTTCAAGGGCAACGAGGGCTACAAGTCCCTGTTTAAGAAGGATATCATCGAGACAATCCTG
CCAGAGTTCCTGGACGATAAGGACGAGATCGCCCTGGTGAACAGCTTCAATGGCTTTACCACAGCCTTCA
CCGGCTTCTTTGATAACAGAGAGAATATGTTTTCCGAGGAGGCCAAGAGCACATCCATCGCCTTCAGGTG
TATCAACGAGAATCTGACCCGCTACATCTCTAATATGGACATCTTCGAGAAGGTGGACGCCATCTTTGAT
AAGCACGAGGTGCAGGAGATCAAGGAGAAGATCCTGAACAGCGACTATGATGTGGAGGATTTCTTTGAGG
GCGAGTTCTTTAACTTTGTGCTGACACAGGAGGGCATCGACGTGTATAACGCCATCATCGGCGGCTTCGT
GACCGAGAGCGGCGAGAAGATCAAGGGCCTGAACGAGTACATCAACCTGTATAATCAGAAAACCAAGCAG
AAGCTGCCTAAGTTTAAGCCACTGTATAAGCAGGTGCTGAGCGATCGGGAGTCTCTGAGCTTCTACGGCG
AGGGCTATACATCCGATGAGGAGGTGCTGGAGGTGTTTAGAAACACCCTGAACAAGAACAGCGAGATCTT
CAGCTCCATCAAGAAGCTGGAGAAGCTGTTCAAGAATTTTGACGAGTACTCTAGCGCCGGCATCTTTGTG
AAGAACGGCCCCGCCATCAGCACAATCTCCAAGGATATCTTCGGCGAGTGGAACGTGATCCGGGACAAGT
GGAATGCCGAGTATGACGATATCCACCTGAAGAAGAAGGCCGTGGTGACCGAGAAGTACGAGGACGATCG
GAGAAAGTCCTTCAAGAAGATCGGCTCCTTTTCTCTGGAGCAGCTGCAGGAGTACGCCGACGCCGATCTG
TCTGTGGTGGAGAAGCTGAAGGAGATCATCATCCAGAAGGTGGATGAGATCTACAAGGTGTATGGCTCCT
CTGAGAAGCTGTTCGACGCCGATTTTGTGCTGGAGAAGAGCCTGAAGAAGAACGACGCCGTGGTGGCCAT
CATGAAGGACCTGCTGGATTCTGTGAAGAGCTTCGAGAATTACATCAAGGCCTTCTTTGGCGAGGGCAAG
GAGACAAACAGGGACGAGTCCTTCTATGGCGATTTTGTGCTGGCCTACGACATCCTGCTGAAGGTGGACC
ACATCTACGATGCCATCCGCAATTATGTGACCCAGAAGCCCTACTCTAAGGATAAGTTCAAGCTGTATTT
TCAGAACCCTCAGTTCATGGGCGGCTGGGACAAGGATAAGGAGACAGACTATCGGGCCACCATCCTGAGA
TACGGCTCCAAGTACTATCTGGCCATCATGGATAAGAAGTACGCCAAGTGCCTGCAGAAGATCGACAAGG
ACGATGTGAACGGCAATTACGAGAAGATCAACTATAAGCTGCTGCCCGGCCCTAATAAGATGCTGCCAAA
GGTGTTCTTTTCTAAGAAGTGGATGGCCTACTATAACCCCAGCGAGGACATCCAGAAGATCTACAAGAAT
GGCACATTCAAGAAGGGCGATATGTTTAACCTGAATGACTGTCACAAGCTGATCGACTTCTTTAAGGATA
GCATCTCCCGGTATCCAAAGTGGTCCAATGCCTACGATTTCAACTTTTCTGAGACAGAGAAGTATAAGGA
CATCGCCGGCTTTTACAGAGAGGTGGAGGAGCAGGGCTATAAGGTGAGCTTCGAGTCTGCCAGCAAGAAG
GAGGTGGATAAGCTGGTGGAGGAGGGCAAGCTGTATATGTTCCAGATCTATAACAAGGACTTTTCCGATA
AGTCTCACGGCACACCCAATCTGCACACCATGTACTTCAAGCTGCTGTTTGACGAGAACAATCACGGACA
GATCAGGCTGAGCGGAGGAGCAGAGCTGTTCATGAGGCGCGCCTCCCTGAAGAAGGAGGAGCTGGTGGTG
CACCCAGCCAACTCCCCTATCGCCAACAAGAATCCAGATAATCCCAAGAAAACCACAACCCTGTCCTACG
ACGTGTATAAGGATAAGAGGTTTTCTGAGGACCAGTACGAGCTGCACATCCCAATCGCCATCAATAAGTG
CCCCAAGAACATCTTCAAGATCAATACAGAGGTGCGCGTGCTGCTGAAGCACGACGATAACCCCTATGTG
ATCGGCATCGATAGGGGCGAGCGCAATCTGCTGTATATCGTGGTGGTGGACGGCAAGGGCAACATCGTGG
AGCAGTATTCCCTGAACGAGATCATCAACAACTTCAACGGCATCAGGATCAAGACAGATTACCACTCTCT
GCTGGACAAGAAGGAGAAGGAGAGGTTCGAGGCCCGCCAGAACTGGACCTCCATCGAGAATATCAAGGAG
CTGAAGGCCGGCTATATCTCTCAGGTGGTGCACAAGATCTGCGAGCTGGTGGAGAAGTACGATGCCGTGA
TCGCCCTGGAGGACCTGAACTCTGGCTTTAAGAATAGCCGCGTGAAGGTGGAGAAGCAGGTGTATCAGAA
GTTCGAGAAGATGCTGATCGATAAGCTGAACTACATGGTGGACAAGAAGTCTAATCCTTGTGCAACAGGC
GGCGCCCTGAAGGGCTATCAGATCACCAATAAGTTCGAGAGCTTTAAGTCCATGTCTACCCAGAACGGCT
TCATCTTTTACATCCCTGCCTGGCTGACATCCAAGATCGATCCATCTACCGGCTTTGTGAACCTGCTGAA
AACCAAGTATACCAGCATCGCCGATTCCAAGAAGTTCATCAGCTCCTTTGACAGGATCATGTACGTGCCC
GAGGAGGATCTGTTCGAGTTTGCCCTGGACTATAAGAACTTCTCTCGCACAGACGCCGATTACATCAAGA
AGTGGAAGCTGTACTCCTACGGCAACCGGATCAGAATCTTCCGGAATCCTAAGAAGAACAACGTGTTCGA
CTGGGAGGAGGTGTGCCTGACCAGCGCCTATAAGGAGCTGTTCAACAAGTACGGCATCAATTATCAGCAG
GGCGATATCAGAGCCCTGCTGTGCGAGCAGTCCGACAAGGCCTTCTACTCTAGCTTTATGGCCCTGATGA
GCCTGATGCTGCAGATGCGGAACAGCATCACAGGCCGCACCGACGTGGATTTTCTGATCAGCCCTGTGAA
GAACTCCGACGGCATCTTCTACGATAGCCGGAACTATGAGGCCCAGGAGAATGCCATCCTGCCAAAGAAC
GCCGACGCCAATGGCGCCTATAACATCGCCAGAAAGGTGCTGTGGGCCATCGGCCAGTTCAAGAAGGCCG
AGGACGAGAAGCTGGATAAGGTGAAGATCGCCATCTCTAACAAGGAGTGGCTGGAGTACGCCCAGACCAG
CGTGAAGCACAAAAGGCCGGCGGCCACGAAAAAGGCCGGCCAGGCAAAAAAGAAAAAGGGATCCTACCCA
TACGATGTTCCAGATTACGCTTATCCCTACGACGTGCCTGATTATGCATACCCATATGATGTCCCCGACT
ATGCCCCGGCAGCTAAGAGGGTGAAACTGGATCTCGAGCACCACCACCACCACCACTGAGATCCGGCTGC
TAACAAAGCCCGAAAGGAAGCTGAGTTGGCTGCTGCCACCGCTGAGCAATAACTAGCATAACCCCTTGGG
GCCTCTAAACGGGTCTTGAGGGGTTTTTTGCTGAAAGGAGGAACTATATCCGGATTGGCGAATGGG
[124 nt withheld, positions 4337-4460]
C
[91 nt withheld, positions 4462-4552]
A
[49 nt withheld, positions 4554-4602]
CCTTTGACGTTGGAGTCCACGTTCTTT
[37 nt withheld, positions 4630-4666]
ACCCTATCTCGGTCTATTCTTTTGATTTATAAGGGATTTTGCCGATTTCGGCCTATTGGTTAAAAAATGA
GCTGATTTAACAAAAATTTAACGCGAATTTTAACAAAATATTAACGCTTACAATTTAGGTGGCACTTTTC
GGGGAAATGTGCGCGGAACCCCTATTTGTTTATTTTTCTAAATACATTCAAATATGTATCCGCTCATGAG
ACAATAACCCTGATAAATGCTTCAATAATATTGAAAAAGGAAGAGTATGAGTATTCAACATTTCCGTGTC
GCCCTTATTCCCTTTTTTGCGGCATTTTGCCTTCCTGTTTTTGCTCACCCAGAAACGCTGGTGAAAGTAA
AAGATGCTGAAGATCAGTTGGGTGCACGAGTGGGTTACATCGAACTGGATCTCAACAGCGGTAAGATCCT
TGAGAGTTTTCGCCCCGAAGAACGTTTTCCAATGATGAGCACTTTTAAAGTTCTGCTATGTGGCGCGGTA
TTATCCCGTATTGACGCCGGGCAAGAGCAACTCGGTCGCCGCATACACTATTCTCAGAATGACTTGGTTG
AGTACTCACCAGTCACAGAAAAGCATCTTACGGATGGCATGACAGTAAGAGAATTATGCAGTGCTGCCAT
AACCATGAGTGATAACACTGCGGCCAACTTACTTCTGACAACGATCGGAGGACCGAAGGAGCTAACCGCT
TTTTTGCACAACATGGGGGATCATGTAACTCGCCTTGATCGTTGGGAACCGGAGCTGAATGAAGCCATAC
CAAACGACGAGCGTGACACCACGATGCCTGCAGCAATGGCAACAACGTTGCGCAAACTATTAACTGGCGA
ACTACTTACTCTAGCTTCCCGGCAACAATTAATAGACTGGATGGAGGCGGATAAAGTTGCAGGACCACTT
CTGCGCTCGGCCCTTCCGGCTGGCTGGTTTATTGCTGATAAATCTGGAGCCGGTGAGCGTGGGTCTCGCG
GTATCATTGCAGCACTGGGGCCAGATGGTAAGCCCTCCCGTATCGTAGTTATCTACACGACGGGGAGTCA
GGCAACTATGGATGAACGAAATAGACAGATCGCTGAGATAGGTGCCTCACTGATTAAGCATTGGTAACTG
TCAGACCAAGTTTACTCATATATACTTTAGATTGATTTAAAACTTCATTTTTAATTTAAAAGGATCTAGG
TGAAGATCCTTTTTGATAATCTCATGACCAAAATCCCTTAACGTGAGTTTTCGTTCCACTGAGCGTCAGA
CCCCGTAGAAAAGATCAAAGGATCTTCTTGAGATCCTTTTTTTCTGCGCGTAATCTGCTGCTTGCAAACA
AAAAAACCACCGCTACCAGCGGTGGTTTGTTTGCCGGATCAAGAGCTACCAACTCTTTTTCCGAAGGTAA
CTGGCTTCAGCAGAGCGCAGATACCAAATACTGTCCTTCTAGTGTAGCCGTAGTTAGGCCACCACTTCAA
GAACTCTGTAGCACCGCCTACATACCTCGCTCTGCTAATCCTGTTACCAGTGGCTGCTGCCAGTGGCGAT
AAGTCGTGTCTTACCGGGTTGGACTCAAGACGATAGTTACCGGATAAGGCGCAGCGGTCGGGCTGAACGG
GGGGTTCGTGCACACAGCCCAGCTTGGAGCGAACGACCTACACCGAACTGAGATACCTACAGCGTGAGCT
ATGAGAAAGCGCCACGCTTCCCGAAGGGAGAAAGGCGGACAGGTATCCGGTAAGCGGCAGGGTCGGAACA
GGAGAGCGCACGAGGGAGCTTCCAGGGGGAAACGCCTGGTATCTTTATAGTCCTGTCGGGTTTCGCCACC
TCTGACTTGAGCGTCGATTTTTGTGATGCTCGTCAGGGGGGCGGAGCCTATGGAAAAACGCCAGCAACGC
GGCCTTTTTACGGTTCCTGGCCTTTTGCTGGCCTTTTGCTCACATGTTCTTTCCTGCGTTATCCCCTGAT
TCTGTGGATAACCGTATTACCGCCTTTGAGTGAGCTGATACCGCTCGCCGCAGCCGAACGACCGAGCGCA
GCGAGTCAGTGAGCGAGGAAGCGGAAGAGCGCCTGATGCGGTATTTTCTCCTTACGCATCTGTGCGGTAT
TTCACACCGCAATGGTGCACTCTCAGTACAATCTGCTCTGATGCCGCATAGTTAAGCCAGTATACACTCC
GCTATCGCTACGTGACTGGGTCATGGCTGCGCCCCGACACCCGCCAACACCCGCTGACGCGCCCTGACGG
GCTTGTCTGCTCCCGGCATCCGCTTACAGACAAGCTGTGACCGTCTCCGGGAGCTGCATGTGTCAGAGGT
TTTCACCGTCATCACCGAAACGCGCGAGGCAGCTGCGGTAAAGCTCATCAGCGTGGTCGTGAAGCGATTC
ACAGATGTCTGCCTGTTCATCCGCGTCCAGCTCGTTGAGTTTCTCCAGAAGCGTTAATGTCTGGCTTCTG
ATAAAGCGGGCCATGTTAAGGGCGGTTTTTTCCTGTTTGGTCACTGATGCCTCCGTGTAAGGGGGATTTC
TGTTCATGGGGGTAATGATACCGATGAAACGAGAGAGGATGCTCACGATACGGGTTACTGATGATGAACA
TGCCCGGTTACTGGAACGTTGTGAGGGTAAACAACTGGCGGTATGGATGCGGCGGGACCAGAGAAAAATC
ACTCAGGGTCAATGCCAGCGCTTCGTTAATACAGATGTAGGTGTTCCACAGGGTAGCCAGCAGCATCCTG
CGATGCAGATCCGGAACATAATGGTGCAGGGCGCTGACTTCCGCGTTTCCAGACTTTACGAAACACGGAA
ACCGAAGACCATTCATGTTGTTGCTCAGGTCGCAGACGTTTTGCAGCAGCAGTCGCTTCACGTTCGCTCG
CGTATCGGTGATTCATTCTGCTAACCAGTAAGGCAACCCCGCCAGCCTAGCCGGGTCCTCAACGACAGGA
GCACGATCATGCGCACCCGTGGGGCCGCCATGCCGGCGATAATGGCCTGCTTCTCGCCGAAACGTTTGGT
GGCGGGACCAGTGACGAAGGCTTGAGCGAGGGCGTGCAAGATTCCGAATACCGCAAGCGACAGGCCGATC
ATCGTCGCGCTCCAGCGAAAGCGGTCCTCGCCGAAAATGACCCAGAGCGCTGCCGGCACCTGTCCTACGA
GTTGCATGATAAAGAAGACAGTCATAAGTGCGGCGACGATAGTCATGCCCCGCGCCCACCGGAAGGAGCT
GACTGGGTTGAAGGCTCTCAAGGGCATCGGTCGAGATCCCGGTGCCTAATGAGTGAGCTAACTTACATTA
ATTGCGTTGCGCTCACTGCCCGCTTTCCAGTCGGGAAACCTGTCGTGCCAGCTGCATTAATGAATCGGCC
AACGCGCGGGGAGAGGCGGTTTGCGTATTGGGCGCCAGGGTGGTTTTTCTTTTCACCAGTGAGACGGGCA
ACAGCTGATTGCCCTTCACCGCCTGGCCCTGAGAGAGTTGCAGCAAGCGGTCCACGCTGGTTTGCCCCAG
CAGGCGAAAATCCTGTTTGATGGTGGTTAACGGCGGGATATAACATGAGCTGTCTTCGGTATCGTCGTAT
CCCACTACCGAGATATCCGCACCAACGCGCAGCCCGGACTCGGTAATGGCGCGCATTGCGCCCAGCGCCA
TCTGATCGTTGGCAACCAGCATCGCAGTGGGAACGATGCCCTCATTCAGCATTTGCATGGTTTGTTGAAA
ACCGGACATGGCACTCCAGTCGCCTTCCCGTTCCGCTATCGGCTGAATTTGATTGCGAGTGAGATATTTA
TGCCAGCCAGCCAGACGCAGACGCGCCGAGACAGAACTTAATGGGCCCGCTAACAGCGCGATTTGCTGGT
GACCCAATGCGACCAGATGCTCCACGCCCAGTCGCGTACCGTCTTCATGGGAGAAAATAATACTGTTGAT
GGGTGTCTGGTCAGAGACATCAAGAAATAACGCCGGAACATTAGTGCAGGCAGCTTCCACAGCAATGGCA
TCCTGGTCATCCAGCGGATAGTTAATGATCAGCCCACTGACGCGTTGCGCGAGAAGATTGTGCACCGCCG
CTTTACAGGCTTCGACGCCGCTTCGTTCTACCATCGACACCACCACGCTGGCACCCAGTTGATCGGCGCG
AGATTTAATCGCCGCGACAATTTGCGACGGCGCGTGCAGGGCCAGACTGGAGGTGGCAACGCCAATCAGC
AACGACTGTTTGCCCGCCAGTTGTTGTGCCACGCGGTTGGGAATGTAATTCAGCTCCGCCATCGCCGCTT
CCACTTTTTCCCGCGTTTTCGCAGAAACGTGGCTGGCCTGGTTCACCACGCGGGAAACGGTCTGATAAGA
GACACCGGCATACTCTGCGACATCGTATAACGTTACTGGTTTCACATTCACCACCCTGAATTGACTCTCT
TCCGGGCGCTATCATGCCATACCGCGAAAGGTTTTGCGCCATTCGATGGTGTCCGGGATCTCGACGCTCT
CCCTTATGCGACTCCTGCATTAGGAAGCAGCCCAGTAGTAGGTTGAGGCCGTTGAGCACCGCCGCCGCAA
GGAATGGTGCATGCAAGGAGATGGCGCCCAACAGTCCC
